Addgene plasmid #136976: pGGD_RT_SRDX
Purpose: Goldengate/Greengate module EAR-repression domain
Depositing lab: Klaus Theres. Depositing organization: Max Planck Institute for Plant Breeding Research.
Backbone
  Vector backbone: pUC19
  Vector type: Bacterial Expression
Growth in bacteria
  Bacterial resistance: Ampicillin, 100 μg/mL
  Growth temperature: 37°C
  Growth strain: DH5alpha
  Copy number: High Copy
Gene/Insert
  Gene/Insert name: SRDX
  Species: Synthetic
  Cloning method: Restriction Enzyme; 5′ cloning site unknown (unknown if destroyed); 3′ cloning site unknown (unknown if destroyed)
Terms and licenses: Academic/Nonprofit Terms; Industry Terms: Not Available to Industry
Depositor comments: For use in the Greengate system (DOI: 10.1371/journal.pone.0083043, Addgene: Kit # 1000000036) or similar Goldengate-based systems. This plasmid carries a Greengate C-tag module, containing the EAR-repression domain (SRDX) --> DOI: 10.1007/s11103-011-9866-x
How to cite: pGGD_RT_SRDX was a gift from Klaus Theres (Addgene plasmid # 136976 ; http://n2t.net/addgene:136976 ; RRID:Addgene_136976)
