[The description below was written by a language model from this plasmid's Addgene catalogue record and pLannotate feature annotations shown in this document.]
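Description:
pGGD_RT_SRDX is a small (about 2.7 kb) entry-level module plasmid for the GreenGate system and similar Golden Gate-based plant cloning schemes, built on a pUC19-derived backbone. It is maintained in E. coli at high copy through the ColE1/pUC-type origin and selected with ampicillin via the bla (β-lactamase) gene under its own promoter. Although catalogued as a bacterial expression vector, it functions as a parts donor rather than as an expression construct in its own right.

The payload is SRDX, a synthetic EAR-motif repression domain, supplied as a GreenGate C-terminal tag module. In this type of hierarchical assembly, the module is released by a type IIS restriction enzyme and ligated in a defined order with the other modules into a plant destination vector. There SRDX becomes fused in frame to the C-terminus of a coding sequence of interest. Fusing SRDX to a transcription factor typically converts it into a dominant repressor of its target genes, a common strategy for probing transcription factor function in plants despite genetic redundancy.

The automated feature table does not annotate the SRDX insert itself. The short unannotated interval between the flanking SP6 and T7 promoters is the most likely location, but the record does not state this, nor does it give the cloning sites or overhangs. The remaining annotations are backbone remnants: the CAP binding site, lac promoter and operator, and fragments of lacI, lacZα, bom and rop. No plant promoter, terminator or plant selection marker is present, consistent with its role as a single-part module.
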