Features (pLannotate 1.2.2; 12 found; start..end, strand, type, name):
     96..200     +  promoter       AmpR promoter: bla
    201..1061    +  CDS            AmpR: β-lactamase; bla; confers resistance to ampicillin, carbenicillin, and related antibiotics
   1232..1820    +  rep_origin     ori: high-copy-number ColE1/pMB1/pBR322/pUC origin of replication
   2003..2095    +  CDS            lacI (fragment): lac repressor; lacI; The lac repressor binds to the lac operator to inhibit transcription in E. coli. This inhibition can be relieved by adding lactose or isopropyl-β-D-thiogalactopyranoside (IPTG).
   2108..2129    +  protein_bind   CAP binding site: CAP binding activates transcription in the presence of cAMP. E. coli catabolite activator protein
   2144..2174    +  promoter       lac promoter: promoter for the E. coli lac operon
   2182..2198    +  protein_bind   lac operator: The lac repressor binds to the lac operator to inhibit transcription in E. coli. This inhibition can be relieved by adding lactose or isopropyl-β-D-thiogalactopyranoside (IPTG). lac repressor encoded by lacI
   2212..2230    +  promoter       SP6 promoter: promoter for bacteriophage SP6 RNA polymerase
   2314..2332    -  promoter       T7 promoter: promoter for bacteriophage T7 RNA polymerase
   2334..2486    +  CDS            lacZα (fragment): LacZα fragment of β-galactosidase; lacZ fragment
   2492..2591    -  misc_feature   bom (fragment): basis of mobility region from pBR322
   2693..1       -  CDS            rop (fragment) (across the origin): Rop protein, which maintains plasmids at low copy number; rop
>Addgene plasmid #136976 | pGGD_RT_SRDX | addgene full sequence | sequence record 272093 | Addgene NGS Result
GACGAAAGGGCCTCGTGATACGCCTATTTTTATAGGTTAATGTCATGATAATAATGGTTTCTTAGACGTC
AGGTGGCACTTTTCGGGGAAATGTGCGCGGAACCCCTATTTGTTTATTTTTCTAAATACATTCAAATATG
TATCCGCTCATGAGACAATAACCCTGATAAATGCTTCAATAATATTGAAAAAGGAAGAGTATGAGTATTC
AACATTTCCGTGTCGCCCTTATTCCCTTTTTTGCGGCATTTTGCCTTCCTGTTTTTGCTCACCCAGAAAC
GCTGGTGAAAGTAAAAGATGCTGAAGATCAGTTGGGTGCACGAGTGGGTTACATCGAACTGGATCTCAAC
AGCGGTAAGATCCTTGAGAGTTTTCGCCCCGAAGAACGTTTTCCAATGATGAGCACTTTTAAAGTTCTGC
TATGTGGCGCGGTATTATCCCGTATTGACGCCGGGCAAGAGCAACTCGGTCGCCGCATACACTATTCTCA
GAATGACTTGGTTGAGTACTCACCAGTCACAGAAAAGCATCTTACGGATGGCATGACAGTAAGAGAATTA
TGCAGTGCTGCCATAACCATGAGTGATAACACTGCGGCCAACTTACTTCTGACAACGATCGGAGGACCGA
AGGAGCTAACCGCTTTTTTGCACAACATGGGGGATCATGTAACTCGCCTTGATCGTTGGGAACCGGAGCT
GAATGAAGCCATACCAAACGACGAGCGTGACACCACGATGCCTGTAGCAATGGCAACAACGTTGCGCAAA
CTATTAACTGGCGAACTACTTACTCTAGCTTCCCGGCAACAATTAATAGACTGGATGGAGGCGGATAAAG
TTGCAGGACCACTTCTGCGCTCGGCCCTTCCGGCTGGCTGGTTTATTGCTGATAAATCTGGAGCCGGTGA
GCGTGGCTCTCGAGGTATCATTGCAGCACTGGGGCCAGATGGTAAGCCCTCCCGTATCGTAGTTATCTAC
ACGACGGGGAGTCAGGCAACTATGGATGAACGAAATAGACAGATCGCTGAGATAGGTGCCTCACTGATTA
AGCATTGGTAACTGTCAGACCAAGTTTACTCATATATACTTTAGATTGATTTAAAACTTCATTTTTAATT
TAAAAGGATCTAGGTGAAGATCCTTTTTGATAATCTCATGACCAAAATCCCTTAACGTGAGTTTTCGTTC
CACTGAGCGTCAGACCCCGTAGAAAAGATCAAAGGATCTTCTTGAGATCCTTTTTTTCTGCGCGTAATCT
GCTGCTTGCAAACAAAAAAACCACCGCTACCAGCGGTGGTTTGTTTGCCGGATCAAGAGCTACCAACTCT
TTTTCCGAAGGTAACTGGCTTCAGCAGAGCGCAGATACCAAATACTGTTCTTCTAGTGTAGCCGTAGTTA
GGCCACCACTTCAAGAACTCTGTAGCACCGCCTACATACCTCGCTCTGCTAATCCTGTTACCAGTGGCTG
CTGCCAGTGGCGATAAGTCGTGTCTTACCGGGTTGGACTCAAGACGATAGTTACCGGATAAGGCGCAGCG
GTCGGGCTGAACGGGGGGTTCGTGCACACAGCCCAGCTTGGAGCGAACGACCTACACCGAACTGAGATAC
CTACAGCGTGAGCTATGAGAAAGCGCCACGCTTCCCGAAGGGAGAAAGGCGGACAGGTATCCGGTAAGCG
GCAGGGTCGGAACAGGAGAGCGCACGAGGGAGCTTCCAGGGGGAAACGCCTGGTATCTTTATAGTCCTGT
CGGGTTTCGCCACCTCTGACTTGAGCGTCGATTTTTGTGATGCTCGTCAGGGGGGCGGAGCCTATGGAAA
AACGCCAGCAACGCGGCCTTTTTACGGTTCCTGGCCTTTTGCTGGCCTTTTGCTCACATGTTCTTTCCTG
CGTTATCCCCTGATTCTGTGGATAACCGTATTACCGCCTTTGAGTGAGCTGATACCGCTCGCCGCAGCCG
AACGACCGAGCGCAGCGAGTCAGTGAGCGAGGAAGCGGAAGAGCGCCCAATACGCAAACCGCCTCTCCCC
GCGCGTTGGCCGATTCATTAATGCAGCTGGCACGACAGGTTTCCCGACTGGAAAGCGGGCAGTGAGCGCA
ACGCAATTAATGTGAGTTAGCTCACTCATTAGGCACCCCAGGCTTTACACTTTATGCTTCCGGCTCGTAT
GTTGTGTGGAATTGTGAGCGGATAACAATTTCACACGAGCTATTTAGGTGACACTATAGAAGTGAAGCTT
GGTCTCATCAGGATTGGACTTGGACTTGGAGTTGCGATTGGGATTTGCGTAGCTGCTGAGACCGAATTCT
CGCCCTATAGTGAGTCGTATTACCTGGCCGTCGTTTTACAACGTCGTGACTGGGAAAACCCTGGCGTTAC
CCAACTTAATCGCCTTGCAGCACATCCCCCTTTCGCCAGCTGGCGTAATAGCGAAGAGGCCCGCACCGAT
CGCCCTTCCCAACAGTTGCGCAGCCTGAATGGCGAATGGCGCCTGATGCGGTATTTTCTCCTTACGCATC
TGTGCGGTATTTCACACCGCATATGGTGCACTCTCAGTACAATCTGCTCTGATGCCGCATAGTTAAGCCA
GCCCCGACACCCGCCAACACCCGCTGACGCGCCCTGACGGGCTTGTCTGCTCCCGGCATCCGCTTACAGA
CAAGCTGTGACCGTCTCCGGGAGCTGCATGTGTCAGAGGTTTTCACCGTCATCACCGAAACGCGCGA
